>Addgene plasmid #208963 | Polymerase expression - pCMV-T7-EcKlenow (LM2692) | addgene full sequence | sequence record 415798 | Addgene NGS Result
ATATGCCAAGTACGCCCCCTATTGACGTCAATGACGGTAAATGGCCCGCCTGGCATTATGCCCAGTACAT
GACCTTATGGGACTTTCCTACTTGGCAGTACATCTACGTATTAGTCATCGCTATTACCATGGTGATGCGG
TTTTGGCAGTACATCAATGGGCGTGGATAGCGGTTTGACTCACGGGGATTTCCAAGTCTCCACCCCATTG
ACGTCAATGGGAGTTTGTTTTGGCACCAAAATCAACGGGACTTTCCAAAATGTCGTAACAACTCCGCCCC
ATTGACGCAAATGGGCGGTAGGCGTGTACGGTGGGAGGTCTATATAAGCAGAGCTGGTTTAGTGAACCGT
CAGATCCGCTAGAGATCCGCGGCCGCTAATACGACTCACTATAGGGAGAGCCGCCACCATGGTTATCTCC
TACGACAACTACGTGACCATCCTGGACGAAGAGACACTGAAGGCTTGGATCGCTAAACTGGAAAAAGCCC
CTGTGTTCGCCTTCGCCACCGCCACCGACTCCTTAGATAACATCAGCGCCAACCTGGTGGGCCTGTCTTT
CGCCATCGAGCCTGGCGTGGCCGCCTACATCCCCGTGGCCCACGATTACCTGGATGCCCCAGATCAAATC
AGCAGAGAGAGAGCACTGGAGCTCCTGAAGCCCCTGCTGGAGGACGAGAAGGCCCTGAAGGTGGGACAGA
ACCTGAAATACGATAGGGGAATCCTGGCTAATTACGGCATCGAGCTGAGAGGCATCGCCTTCGATACCAT
GCTGGAATCTTACATCCTGAACAGCGTGGCCGGCCGCCACGACATGGACAGCCTGGCTGAACGGTGGCTG
AAGCACAAAACCATCACCTTCGAAGAGATCGCCGGAAAGGGCAAGAACCAGCTGACATTTAATCAGATCG
CACTGGAAGAAGCCGGCAGATACGCCGCTGAGGACGCCGACGTGACCCTTCAGCTGCACCTGAAGATGTG
GCCCGATCTGCAGAAGCACAAGGGCCCACTAAACGTGTTCGAGAACATCGAGATGCCTCTGGTGCCCGTC
CTGAGCAGAATCGAGAGGAATGGCGTGAAGATCGACCCCAAGGTGCTGCACAACCACAGCGAGGAACTGA
CACTGCGGCTGGCCGAGCTGGAAAAGAAGGCCCACGAAATCGCCGGCGAGGAGTTCAACCTGTCTAGCAC
CAAGCAGCTACAAACAATCCTGTTCGAGAAGCAGGGCATTAAGCCTCTGAAAAAGACACCTGGCGGAGCC
CCCAGCACCAGCGAAGAAGTGCTGGAGGAACTGGCGCTGGATTACCCTCTGCCCAAAGTGATCCTGGAAT
ATAGAGGACTGGCCAAGCTGAAGTCTACATACACCGACAAGCTGCCTCTGATGATCAACCCCAAGACCGG
CCGGGTGCATACATCTTATCACCAGGCCGTGACAGCCACCGGCCGGCTGAGCAGCACAGATCCTAACCTG
CAAAACATCCCAGTGCGGAACGAAGAGGGCAGAAGAATCAGACAGGCTTTCATTGCCCCTGAGGACTACG
TCATCGTGTCTGCTGACTACAGCCAGATAGAACTGAGAATCATGGCCCATCTGTCTCGGGACAAGGGCCT
GCTGACCGCTTTTGCAGAAGGCAAGGACATCCACAGAGCCACCGCTGCCGAAGTGTTCGGCCTGCCTCTG
GAAACAGTGACCAGCGAGCAAAGAAGGTCCGCCAAGGCCATTAACTTCGGCCTGATCTACGGCATGAGCG
CCTTTGGCCTGGCCAGACAGCTCAACATCCCTAGAAAGGAGGCCCAGAAATACATGGACCTGTACTTCGA
GCGGTACCCCGGCGTGCTGGAGTACATGGAACGGACCAGAGCCCAGGCTAAAGAGCAGGGATACGTGGAA
ACCCTGGATGGCCGGAGACTGTATCTGCCTGACATCAAGAGCAGCAACGGCGCCAGAAGAGCCGCCGCTG
AGAGAGCTGCTATCAACGCCCCTATGCAGGGCACCGCCGCCGACATCATCAAGCGGGCCATGATCGCCGT
GGACGCCTGGCTGCAGGCCGAGCAGCCTAGAGTGCGGATGATCATGCAGGTGCACGACGAGCTGGTGTTT
GAGGTGCACAAGGACGACGTGGATGCTGTGGCCAAGCAGATTCACCAGCTGATGGAAAATTGCACCAGAC
TGGACGTGCCACTGCTGGTCGAGGTTGGAAGCGGAGAGAATTGGGACCAGGCCCACTCCGGCGGAAGCTC
TGGTGGCAGCAAGCGGACCGCCGACGGCTCTGAATTCGAGAGCCCTAAGAAGAAAAGAAAGGTGTGACCG
GTCATCATCACCATCACCATTGAGTTTAAACCCGCTGATCAGCCTCGACTGTGCCTTCTAGTTGCCAGCC
ATCTGTTGTTTGCCCCTCCCCCGTGCCTTCCTTGACCCTGGAAGGTGCCACTCCCACTGTCCTTTCCTAA
TAAAATGAGGAAATTGCATCGCATTGTCTGAGTAGGTGTCATTCTATTCTGGGGGGTGGGGTGGGGCAGG
ACAGCAAGGGGGAGGATTGGGAAGACAATAGCAGGCATGCTGGGGATGCGGTGGGCTCTATGGCTTCTGA
GGCGGAAAGAACCAGCTGGGGCTCGATACCGTCGACCTCTAGCTAGAGCTTGGCGTAATCATGGTCATAG
CTGTTTCCTGTGTGAAATTGTTATCCGCTCACAATTCCACACAACATACGAGCCGGAAGCATAAAGTGTA
AAGCCTAGGGTGCCTAATGAGTGAGCTAACTCACATTAATTGCGTTGCGCTCACTGCCCGCTTTCCAGTC
GGGAAACCTGTCGTGCCAGCTGCATTAATGAATCGGCCAACGCGCGGGGAGAGGCGGTTTGCGTATTGGG
CGCTCTTCCGCTTCCTCGCTCACTGACTCGCTGCGCTCGGTCGTTCGGCTGCGGCGAGCGGTATCAGCTC
ACTCAAAGGCGGTAATACGGTTATCCACAGAATCAGGGGATAACGCAGGAAAGAACATGTGAGCAAAAGG
CCAGCAAAAGGCCAGGAACCGTAAAAAGGCCGCGTTGCTGGCGTTTTTCCATAGGCTCCGCCCCCCTGAC
GAGCATCACAAAAATCGACGCTCAAGTCAGAGGTGGCGAAACCCGACAGGACTATAAAGATACCAGGCGT
TTCCCCCTGGAAGCTCCCTCGTGCGCTCTCCTGTTCCGACCCTGCCGCTTACCGGATACCTGTCCGCCTT
TCTCCCTTCGGGAAGCGTGGCGCTTTCTCATAGCTCACGCTGTAGGTATCTCAGTTCGGTGTAGGTCGTT
CGCTCCAAGCTGGGCTGTGTGCACGAACCCCCCGTTCAGCCCGACCGCTGCGCCTTATCCGGTAACTATC
GTCTTGAGTCCAACCCGGTAAGACACGACTTATCGCCACTGGCAGCAGCCACTGGTAACAGGATTAGCAG
AGCGAGGTATGTAGGCGGTGCTACAGAGTTCTTGAAGTGGTGGCCTAACTACGGCTACACTAGAAGAACA
GTATTTGGTATCTGCGCTCTGCTGAAGCCAGTTACCTTCGGAAAAAGAGTTGGTAGCTCTTGATCCGGCA
AACAAACCACCGCTGGTAGCGGTGGTTTTTTTGTTTGCAAGCAGCAGATTACGCGCAGAAAAAAAGGATC
TCAAGAAGATCCTTTGATCTTTTCTACGGGGTCTGACGCTCAGTGGAACGAAAACTCACGTTAAGGGATT
TTGGTCATGAGATTATCAAAAAGGATCTTCACCTAGATCCTTTTAAATTAAAAATGAAGTTTTAAATCAA
TCTAAAGTATATATGAGTAAACTTGGTCTGACAGTTACCAATGCTTAATCAGTGAGGCACCTATCTCAGC
GATCTGTCTATTTCGTTCATCCATAGTTGCCTGACTCCCCGTCGTGTAGATAACTACGATACGGGAGGGC
TTACCATCTGGCCCCAGTGCTGCAATGATACCGCGCGAACCACGCTCACCGGCTCCAGATTTATCAGCAA
TAAACCAGCCAGCCGGAAGGGCCGAGCGCAGAAGTGGTCCTGCAACTTTATCCGCCTCCATCCAGTCTAT
TAATTGTTGCCGGGAAGCTAGAGTAAGTAGTTCGCCAGTTAATAGTTTGCGCAACGTTGTTGCCATTGCT
ACAGGCATCGTGGTGTCACGCTCGTCGTTTGGTATGGCTTCATTCAGCTCCGGTTCCCAACGATCAAGGC
GAGTTACATGATCCCCCATGTTGTGCAAAAAAGCGGTTAGCTCCTTCGGTCCTCCGATCGTTGTCAGAAG
TAAGTTGGCCGCAGTGTTATCACTCATGGTTATGGCAGCACTGCATAATTCTCTTACTGTCATGCCATCC
GTAAGATGCTTTTCTGTGACTGGTGAGTACTCAACCAAGTCATTCTGAGAATAGTGTATGCGGCGACCGA
GTTGCTCTTGCCCGGCGTCAATACGGGATAATACCGCGCCACATAGCAGAACTTTAAAAGTGCTCATCAT
TGGAAAACGTTCTTCGGGGCGAAAACTCTCAAGGATCTTACCGCTGTTGAGATCCAGTTCGATGTAACCC
ACTCGTGCACCCAACTGATCTTCAGCATCTTTTACTTTCACCAGCGTTTCTGGGTGAGCAAAAACAGGAA
GGCAAAATGCCGCAAAAAAGGGAATAAGGGCGACACGGAAATGTTGAATACTCATACTCTTCCTTTTTCA
ATATTATTGAAGCATTTATCAGGGTTATTGTCTCATGAGCGGATACATATTTGAATGTATTTAGAAAAAT
AAACAAATAGGGGTTCCGCGCACATTTCCCCGAAAAGTGCCACCTGACGTCGACGGATCGGGAGATCGAT
CTCCCGATCCCCTAGGGTCGACTCTCAGTACAATCTGCTCTGATGCCGCATAGTTAAGCCAGTATCTGCT
CCCTGCTTGTGTGTTGGAGGTCGCTGAGTAGTGCGCGAGCAAAATTTAAGCTACAACAAGGCAAGGCTTG
ACCGACAATTGCATGAAGAATCTGCTTAGGGTTAGGCGTTTTGCGCTGCTTCGCGATGTACGGGCCAGAT
ATACGCGTTGACATTGATTATTGACTAGTTATTAATAGTAATCAATTACGGGGTCATTAGTTCATAGCCC
ATATATGGAGTTCCGCGTTACATAACTTACGGTAAATGGCCCGCCTGGCTGACCGCCCAACGACCCCCGC
CCATTGACGTCAATAATGACGTATGTTCCCATAGTAACGCCAATAGGGACTTTCCATTGACGTCAATGGG
TGGAGTATTTACGGTAAACTGCCCACTTGGCAGTACATCAAGTGTATC
Features (pLannotate 1.2.2; 15 found; start..end, strand, type, name):
    132..335     +  promoter       CMV promoter: human cytomegalovirus (CMV) immediate early promoter
    377..395     +  promoter       T7 promoter: promoter for bacteriophage T7 RNA polymerase
    412..2226    +  CDS            polA (fragment): DPO1_ECOLI - Also known as resA. Experimental evidence at protein level: Swiss-Prot protein existence level 1. In addition to polymerase activity, this DNA polymerase exhibits 3'-5' and 5'-3' exonuclease activity. It is able to utilize nicked circular duplex DNA as a template and can unwind the parental DNA strand from its template. From Escherichia coli (strain K12).
   2359..2583    +  polyA_signal   bGH poly(A) signal: bovine growth hormone polyadenylation signal
   2587..2608    +  promoter       SV40 promoter (fragment): SV40 enhancer and early promoter
   2613..2629    +  misc_feature   MCS (fragment): pBluescript multiple cloning site
   2678..2694    -  protein_bind   lac operator: The lac repressor binds to the lac operator to inhibit transcription in E. coli. This inhibition can be relieved by adding lactose or isopropyl-β-D-thiogalactopyranoside (IPTG). lac repressor encoded by lacI
   2702..2732    -  promoter       lac promoter: promoter for the E. coli lac operon
   2747..2768    -  protein_bind   CAP binding site: CAP binding activates transcription in the presence of cAMP. E. coli catabolite activator protein
   2781..2873    -  CDS            lacI (fragment): lac repressor; lacI; The lac repressor binds to the lac operator to inhibit transcription in E. coli. This inhibition can be relieved by adding lactose or isopropyl-β-D-thiogalactopyranoside (IPTG).
   3056..3644    -  rep_origin     ori: high-copy-number ColE1/pMB1/pBR322/pUC origin of replication
   3815..4675    -  CDS            AmpR: β-lactamase; bla; confers resistance to ampicillin, carbenicillin, and related antibiotics
   4676..4780    -  promoter       AmpR promoter: bla
   4851..4895    -  misc_feature   bom (fragment): basis of mobility region from pBR322
   5050..131     +  enhancer       CMV enhancer (across the origin): human cytomegalovirus immediate early enhancer
