[The description below was written by a language model from this plasmid's Addgene catalogue record and pLannotate feature annotations shown in this document.]
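Description:
pCMV-T7-EcKlenow (LM2692) is a 5.3 kb mammalian expression plasmid that also serves as a template for in vitro transcription. It was built by Gibson assembly into the pCMV-T7-SpCas9-P2A-EGFP (RTW3027) backbone. It is maintained in E. coli at high copy through a ColE1/pUC-type origin of replication and is selected with ampicillin via the β-lactamase (AmpR) gene and its native promoter. The annotation also picks up short backbone remnants that do not appear to contribute to the payload: lac promoter/operator and CAP site elements, and fragments of lacI, the SV40 promoter, a multiple cloning site and the pBR322 bom region.

The payload is a synthetic coding sequence for the Klenow fragment of E. coli DNA polymerase I, which the feature table annotates as a partial polA ORF. It carries the D355A/E357A substitutions, which the record designates as the exonuclease-deficient (-exo) form, and a C-terminal bipartite nuclear localization signal (BPNLS) to direct the protein to the nucleus. The CMV enhancer and immediate-early promoter lie upstream, followed directly by a T7 promoter. The same cassette can therefore be transcribed by RNA polymerase II in transfected mammalian cells or by T7 RNA polymerase to produce mRNA in vitro. A bovine growth hormone polyadenylation signal terminates the transcript.

The polymerase is expressed "unfused", that is, not linked to a Cas9 or other targeting domain. The plasmid comes from work on click editing, a programmable genome-writing approach that combines DNA polymerases with HUH endonucleases. The record does not detail the specific experimental role of this unfused version.
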