Addgene plasmid #208963: Polymerase expression - pCMV-T7-EcKlenow (LM2692)
Purpose: Unfused EcKlenow DNA polymerase (-exo), expressed from CMV or T7 promoters.
Depositing lab: Benjamin Kleinstiver. Depositing organization: Massachusetts General Hospital. Publication: Click editing enables programmable genome writing using DNA polymerases and HUH endonucleases. Ferreira da Silva J, Tou CJ, King EM, Eller ML, Rufino-Ramos D, Ma L, Cromwell CR, Metovic J, Benning FMC, Chao LH, Eichler FS, Kleinstiver BP. Nat Biotechnol. 2024 Jul 22. doi: 10.1038/s41587-024-02324-x. PubMed 39039307.
Backbone
  Vector backbone: pCMV-T7-SpCas9-P2A-EGFP (RTW3027)
  Vector type: Mammalian Expression, CRISPR ; in vitro transcription; T7 promoter
Growth in bacteria
  Bacterial resistance: Ampicillin, 100 μg/mL
  Growth temperature: 37°C
  Growth strain: DH5alpha
  Copy number: High Copy
Gene/Insert
  Gene/Insert name: EcKlenow-BPNLS (alt name: LM2692)
  Species: Synthetic
  Mutation: EcKlenow(-exo;D355A/E357A)
  Promoter: CMV and T7
  Tag / fusion protein: BPNLS (C terminal on insert)
  Cloning method: Gibson Cloning
  Sequencing primers: 5′ oBK6928-CCAAGTCTCCACCCCATTGACG; 3′ oBK219-GGGAGTGGCACCTTCCAGGGTC
Terms and licenses: Academic/Nonprofit Terms; Industry Terms: Not Available to Industry
Depositor comments: Please visit https://doi.org/10.1101/2023.09.12.557440 for bioRxiv preprint.
How to cite: Polymerase expression - pCMV-T7-EcKlenow (LM2692) was a gift from Benjamin Kleinstiver (Addgene plasmid # 208963 ; http://n2t.net/addgene:208963 ; RRID:Addgene_208963)
